Addgene plasmid #67931: pHR-DHFRY100I-sfGFP-NLS-P2A-NLS-mCherry-P2A_ ARHGAP5 5' and 3'UTR
Purpose: Translational reporter - ARHGAP5 UTRs
Depositing lab: Ron Vale. Depositing organization: University of California, San Francisco (UCSF). Publication: Regulation of mRNA translation during mitosis. Tanenbaum ME, Stern-Ginossar N, Weissman JS, Vale RD. Elife. 2015 Aug 25;4. doi: 10.7554/eLife.07957. PubMed 26305499.
Backbone
  Vector backbone: pHR
  Vector type: Mammalian Expression, Lentiviral
Growth in bacteria
  Bacterial resistance: Ampicillin, 100 μg/mL
  Growth temperature: 37°C
  Growth strain: Stbl3
  Copy number: High Copy
Gene/Insert
  Gene/Insert name: sfGFP-NLS-P2A-NLS-mCherry
  Species: H. sapiens (human)
  Entrez Gene: ARHGAP5 (a.k.a. GFI2, RhoGAP5, p190-B, p190BRhoGAP)
Terms and licenses: Academic/Nonprofit Terms; Industry Terms: Not Available to Industry
How to cite: pHR-DHFRY100I-sfGFP-NLS-P2A-NLS-mCherry-P2A_ ARHGAP5 5' and 3'UTR was a gift from Ron Vale (Addgene plasmid # 67931 ; http://n2t.net/addgene:67931 ; RRID:Addgene_67931)
