[The description below was written by a language model from this plasmid's Addgene catalogue record and pLannotate feature annotations shown in this document.]
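Description:
pHR-DHFRY100I-sfGFP-NLS-P2A-NLS-mCherry-P2A_ ARHGAP5 5' and 3'UTR is a 13 kb HIV-1-based lentiviral transfer plasmid built on the pHR backbone for expression in mammalian cells. It is propagated in E. coli through a high-copy ColE1/pUC-type origin and selected with ampicillin (AmpR/bla). The backbone also carries pBR322 remnants and an SV40 promoter–gpt–SV40 small t intron/poly(A) cassette lying outside the proviral region. The viral portion comprises a truncated 5' LTR, the Ψ packaging signal with a gag fragment, the RRE for Rev-dependent nuclear export, the cPPT/CTS, a WPRE to boost transcript expression, and a self-inactivating ΔU3 3' LTR. Genomic RNA can therefore be packaged when helper functions are supplied in trans, and it integrates without LTR-driven transcription.

The payload is driven by the internal SFFV promoter and encodes E. coli DHFR, which the construct name gives as the Y100I variant, fused to superfolder GFP, followed by mCherry. According to the name, both fluorescent proteins carry nuclear localization signals and are separated by P2A ribosome-skipping peptides, so a single mRNA yields two nuclear reporters. The NLS and P2A elements are not individually annotated in the feature table. ecDHFR mutants of this kind are generally used as ligand-stabilized destabilizing domains, which would make GFP accumulation conditional while mCherry serves as a stable reference, though the record does not spell this out. Unannotated gaps between the promoter and DHFR and between mCherry and the WPRE are consistent with the human ARHGAP5 5' and 3' UTRs named in the title. The stated purpose is a translational reporter for the ARHGAP5 UTRs, deposited in connection with a study of mRNA translation regulation during mitosis.
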