Features (pLannotate 1.2.2; 35 found; start..end, strand, type, name):
     38..106     +  CDS            nef (fragment): NEF_HV1Z2 - Experimental evidence at protein level: Swiss-Prot protein existence level 1. Extracellular Nef protein targets CD4(+) T-lymphocytes for apoptosis by interacting with CXCR4 surface receptors. From Human immunodeficiency virus type 1 group M subtype D (isolate Z2/CDC-Z34) (HIV-1).
    108..341     +  LTR            3' LTR (ΔU3): self-inactivating 3' long terminal repeat (LTR) from HIV-1
    366..384     -  promoter       SP6 promoter: promoter for bacteriophage SP6 RNA polymerase
    612..891     +  CDS            TcR (fragment): tetracycline efflux protein; tet; confers resistance to tetracycline
    892..941     -  misc_feature   bom (fragment): basis of mobility region from pBR322
   1043..1078    -  CDS            rop (fragment): Rop protein, which maintains plasmids at low copy number; rop
   1173..1277    +  promoter       AmpR promoter: bla
   1278..2138    +  CDS            AmpR: β-lactamase; bla; confers resistance to ampicillin, carbenicillin, and related antibiotics
   2309..2897    +  rep_origin     ori: high-copy-number ColE1/pMB1/pBR322/pUC origin of replication
   3080..3136    +  CDS            lacI (fragment): lac repressor; lacI; The lac repressor binds to the lac operator to inhibit transcription in E. coli. This inhibition can be relieved by adding lactose or isopropyl-β-D-thiogalactopyranoside (IPTG).
   3143..3472    +  promoter       SV40 promoter: SV40 enhancer and early promoter
   3672..3791    +  CDS            gpt (fragment): XGPT_ECOLI - Also known as gpp, gxu. Experimental evidence at protein level: Swiss-Prot protein existence level 1. Purine salvage pathway enzyme that catalyzes the transfer of the ribosyl-5-phosphate group from 5-phospho-alpha-D-ribose 1- diphosphate (PRPP) to the N9 position of the 6-oxopurines guanine and xanthine to form the corresponding ribonucleotides GMP (guanosine 5'- monophosphate) and XMP (xanthosine 5'-monophosphate), with the release of PPi. To a lesser extent, also acts on hypoxanthine (PubMed:9100006, PubMed:3886014). Does not ribophosphorylate adenine (PubMed:3886014). From Esch
   3791..4126    +  CDS            gpt (fragment): XGPT_ECOLI - Also known as gpp, gxu. Experimental evidence at protein level: Swiss-Prot protein existence level 1. Purine salvage pathway enzyme that catalyzes the transfer of the ribosyl-5-phosphate group from 5-phospho-alpha-D-ribose 1- diphosphate (PRPP) to the N9 position of the 6-oxopurines guanine and xanthine to form the corresponding ribonucleotides GMP (guanosine 5'- monophosphate) and XMP (xanthosine 5'-monophosphate), with the release of PPi. To a lesser extent, also acts on hypoxanthine (PubMed:9100006, PubMed:3886014). Does not ribophosphorylate adenine (PubMed:3886014). From Esch
   4221..4526    +  CDS            frsA (fragment): FRSA_ECOLI - Also known as yafA. Experimental evidence at protein level: Swiss-Prot protein existence level 1. Catalyzes the hydrolysis of esters (PubMed:15808744). Displays esterase activity toward pNP-butyrate (PubMed:15808744). May stimulate mixed-acid fermentation by acting as a fermentation/respiration switch that down-regulates respiration and up- regulates fermentation rates (PubMed:15169777). From Escherichia coli (strain K12).
   4530..4604    +  CDS            small t antigen (fragment): SV40 (simian virus 40) small t antigen
   4606..4671    +  intron         small t intron: SV40 (simian virus 40) small t antigen intron
   4801..4821    +  CDS            SV40 NLS: nuclear localization signal of SV40 (simian virus 40) large T antigen
   5140..5223    +  CDS            large T antigen (fragment): large T antigen from SV40 (simian virus 40)
   5246..5380    +  polyA_signal   SV40 poly(A) signal: SV40 polyadenylation signal
   5548..5877    +  CDS            nef (fragment): NEF_HV1BR - Experimental evidence at protein level: Swiss-Prot protein existence level 1. Extracellular Nef protein targets CD4(+) T-lymphocytes for apoptosis by interacting with CXCR4 surface receptors (PubMed:14990729). From Human immunodeficiency virus type 1 group M subtype B (isolate BRU/LAI) (HIV-1).
   5925..6182    +  LTR            5' LTR (truncated): truncated 5' long terminal repeat (LTR) from HIV-1
   6229..6354    +  misc_feature   HIV-1 Ψ: packaging signal of human immunodeficiency virus type 1
   6338..6676    +  CDS            HIV-1 gag (fragment): gag protein from human immunodeficiency virus 1; gag
   6846..7079    +  misc_feature   RRE: The Rev response element (RRE) of HIV-1 allows for Rev-dependent mRNA export from the nucleus to the cytoplasm.
   7456..7556    +  CDS            Rev (fragment): human immunodeficiency virus 1 (HIV-1) Rev protein; rev; enhances nuclear export of unspliced and incompletely spliced viral mRNAs
   7593..7710    +  misc_feature   cPPT/CTS: central polypurine tract and central termination sequence of HIV-1
   7747..7779    -  misc_feature   MCS (fragment): pBluescript multiple cloning site
   7863..8270    +  promoter       SFFV promoter: spleen focus-forming virus long terminal repeat (LTR) promoter
   8610..9085    +  CDS            ecDHFR (fragment): E. coli dihydrofolate reductase; folA
   9093..9803    +  CDS            Superfolder GFP: Superfolder GFP is a basic (constitutively fluorescent) green fluorescent protein published in 2005, derived from Aequorea victoria. It is reported to be a very rapidly-maturing weak dimer.
   9930..10634   +  CDS            mCherry: mCherry is a basic (constitutively fluorescent) red fluorescent protein published in 2004, derived from Discosoma sp.. It is reported to be a very rapidly-maturing monomer with low acid sensitivity.
  12361..12391   +  misc_feature   MCS (fragment): pUC18/19 multiple cloning site
  12392..12410   +  misc_feature   MCS (fragment): pBluescript multiple cloning site
  12410..12998   +  misc_feature   WPRE: woodchuck hepatitis virus posttranscriptional regulatory element
  12999..21      +  misc_feature   MCS (fragment) (across the origin): pBluescript multiple cloning site
>Addgene plasmid #67931 | pHR-DHFRY100I-sfGFP-NLS-P2A-NLS-mCherry-P2A_ ARHGAP5 5' and 3'UTR | depositor full sequence | sequence record 118307 | pHR-DHFRY100I-sfGFP-NLS-P2A-NLS-mCherry-P2A_ ARHGAP5 5' and 3'UTR sequence 13000 bps
CGATACCGTCGACCTCGAGGGAATTAATTCGAGCTCGGTACCTTTAAGACCAATGACTTACAAGGCAGCT
GTAGATCTTAGCCACTTTTTAAAAGAAAAGGGGGGACTGGAAGGGCTAATTCACTCCCAACGAAGACAAG
ATCTGCTTTTTGCTTGTACTGGGTCTCTCTGGTTAGACCAGATCTGAGCCTGGGAGCTCTCTGGCTAACT
AGGGAACCCACTGCTTAAGCCTCAATAAAGCTTGCCTTGAGTGCTTCAAGTAGTGTGTGCCCGTCTGTTG
TGTGACTCTGGTAACTAGAGATCCCTCAGACCCTTTTAGTCAGTGTGGAAAATCTCTAGCAGCATCTAGA
ATTAATTCCGTGTATTCTATAGTGTCACCTAAATCGTATGTGTATGATACATAAGGTTATGTATTAATTG
TAGCCGCGTTCTAACGACAATATGTACAAGCCTAATTGTGTAGCATCTGGCTTACTGAAGCAGACCCTAT
CATCTCTCTCGTAAACTGCCGTCAGAGTCGGTTTGGTTGGACGAACCTTCTGAGTTTCTGGTAACGCCGT
CCCGCACCCGGAAATGGTCAGCGAACCAATCAGCAGGGTCATCGCTAGCCAGATCCTCTACGCCGGACGC
ATCGTGGCCGGCATCACCGGCGCCACAGGTGCGGTTGCTGGCGCCTATATCGCCGACATCACCGATGGGG
AAGATCGGGCTCGCCACTTCGGGCTCATGAGCGCTTGTTTCGGCGTGGGTATGGTGGCAGGCCCCGTGGC
CGGGGGACTGTTGGGCGCCATCTCCTTGCATGCACCATTCCTTGCGGCGGCGGTGCTCAACGGCCTCAAC
CTACTACTGGGCTGCTTCCTAATGCAGGAGTCGCATAAGGGAGAGCGTCGAATGGTGCACTCTCAGTACA
ATCTAGCTCTGATGCCGCATAGTTAAGCCAGCCCCGACACCCGCCAACACCCGCTGACGCGCCCTGACGG
GCTTGTCTGCTCCCGGCATCCGCTTACAGACAAGCTGTGACCGTCTCCGGGAGCTGCATGTGTCAGAGGT
TTTCACCGTCATCACCGAAACGCGCGAGACGAAAGGGCCTCGTGATACGCCTATTTTTATAGGTTAATGT
CATGATAATAATGGTTTCTTAGACGTCAGGTGGCACTTTTCGGGGAAATGTGCGCGGAACCCCTATTTGT
TTATTTTTCTAAATACATTCAAATATGTATCCGCTCATGAGACAATAACCCTGATAAATGCTTCAATAAT
ATTGAAAAAGGAAGAGTATGAGTATTCAACATTTCCGTGTCGCCCTTATTCCCTTTTTTGCGGCATTTTG
CCTTCCTGTTTTTGCTCACCCAGAAACGCTGGTGAAAGTAAAAGATGCTGAAGATCAGTTGGGTGCACGA
GTGGGTTACATCGAACTGGATCTCAACAGCGGTAAGATCCTTGAGAGTTTTCGCCCCGAAGAACGTTTTC
CAATGATGAGCACTTTTAAAGTTCTGCTATGTGGCGCGGTATTATCCCGTATTGACGCCGGGCAAGAGCA
ACTCGGTCGCCGCATACACTATTCTCAGAATGACTTGGTTGAGTACTCACCAGTCACAGAAAAGCATCTT
ACGGATGGCATGACAGTAAGAGAATTATGCAGTGCTGCCATAACCATGAGTGATAACACTGCGGCCAACT
TACTTCTGACAACGATCGGAGGACCGAAGGAGCTAACCGCTTTTTTGCACAACATGGGGGATCATGTAAC
TCGCCTTGATCGTTGGGAACCGGAGCTGAATGAAGCCATACCAAACGACGAGCGTGACACCACGATGCCT
GTAGCAATGGCAACAACGTTGCGCAAACTATTAACTGGCGAACTACTTACTCTAGCTTCCCGGCAACAAT
TAATAGACTGGATGGAGGCGGATAAAGTTGCAGGACCACTTCTGCGCTCGGCCCTTCCGGCTGGCTGGTT
TATTGCTGATAAATCTGGAGCCGGTGAGCGTGGGTCTCGCGGTATCATTGCAGCACTGGGGCCAGATGGT
AAGCCCTCCCGTATCGTAGTTATCTACACGACGGGGAGTCAGGCAACTATGGATGAACGAAATAGACAGA
TCGCTGAGATAGGTGCCTCACTGATTAAGCATTGGTAACTGTCAGACCAAGTTTACTCATATATACTTTA
GATTGATTTAAAACTTCATTTTTAATTTAAAAGGATCTAGGTGAAGATCCTTTTTGATAATCTCATGACC
AAAATCCCTTAACGTGAGTTTTCGTTCCACTGAGCGTCAGACCCCGTAGAAAAGATCAAAGGATCTTCTT
GAGATCCTTTTTTTCTGCGCGTAATCTGCTGCTTGCAAACAAAAAAACCACCGCTACCAGCGGTGGTTTG
TTTGCCGGATCAAGAGCTACCAACTCTTTTTCCGAAGGTAACTGGCTTCAGCAGAGCGCAGATACCAAAT
ACTGTCCTTCTAGTGTAGCCGTAGTTAGGCCACCACTTCAAGAACTCTGTAGCACCGCCTACATACCTCG
CTCTGCTAATCCTGTTACCAGTGGCTGCTGCCAGTGGCGATAAGTCGTGTCTTACCGGGTTGGACTCAAG
ACGATAGTTACCGGATAAGGCGCAGCGGTCGGGCTGAACGGGGGGTTCGTGCACACAGCCCAGCTTGGAG
CGAACGACCTACACCGAACTGAGATACCTACAGCGTGAGCTATGAGAAAGCGCCACGCTTCCCGAAGGGA
GAAAGGCGGACAGGTATCCGGTAAGCGGCAGGGTCGGAACAGGAGAGCGCACGAGGGAGCTTCCAGGGGG
AAACGCCTGGTATCTTTATAGTCCTGTCGGGTTTCGCCACCTCTGACTTGAGCGTCGATTTTTGTGATGC
TCGTCAGGGGGGCGGAGCCTATGGAAAAACGCCAGCAACGCGGCCTTTTTACGGTTCCTGGCCTTTTGCT
GGCCTTTTGCTCACATGTTCTTTCCTGCGTTATCCCCTGATTCTGTGGATAACCGTATTACCGCCTTTGA
GTGAGCTGATACCGCTCGCCGCAGCCGAACGACCGAGCGCAGCGAGTCAGTGAGCGAGGAAGCGGAAGAG
CGCCCAATACGCAAACCGCCTCTCCCCGCGCGTTGGCCGATTCATTAATGCAGCTGTGGAATGTGTGTCA
GTTAGGGTGTGGAAAGTCCCCAGGCTCCCCAGCAGGCAGAAGTATGCAAAGCATGCATCTCAATTAGTCA
GCAACCAGGTGTGGAAAGTCCCCAGGCTCCCCAGCAGGCAGAAGTATGCAAAGCATGCATCTCAATTAGT
CAGCAACCATAGTCCCGCCCCTAACTCCGCCCATCCCGCCCCTAACTCCGCCCAGTTCCGCCCATTCTCC
GCCCCATGGCTGACTAATTTTTTTTATTTATGCAGAGGCCGAGGCCGCCTCGGCCTCTGAGCTATTCCAG
AAGTAGTGAGGAGGCTTTTTTGGAGGCCTAGGCTTTTGCAAAAAGCTTGGACACAAGACAGGCTTGCGAG
ATATGTTTGAGAATACCACTTTATCCCGCGTCAGGGAGAGGCAGTGCGTAAAAAGACGCGGACTCATGTG
AAATACTGGTTTTTAGTGCGCCAGATCTCTATAATCTCGCGCAACCTATTTTCCCCTCGAACACTTTTTA
AGCCGTAGATAAACAGGCTGGGACACTTCACATGAGCGAAAAATACATCGTCACCTGGGACATGTTGCAG
ATCCATGCACGTAAACTCGCAAGCCGACTGATGCCTTCTGAACAATGGAAAGGCATTATTGCCGTAAGCC
GTGGCGGTCTGTACCGGGTGCGTTACTGGCGCGTGAACTGGGTATTCGTCATGTCGATACCGTTTGTATT
TCCAGCTACGATCACGACAACCAGCGCGAGCTTAAAGTGCTGAAACGCGCAGAAGGCGATGGCGAAGGCT
TCATCGTTATTGATGACCTGGTGGATACCGGTGGTACTGCGGTTGCGATTCGTGAAATGTATCCAAAAGC
GCACTTTGTCACCATCTTCGCAAAACCGGCTGGTCGTCCGCTGGTTGATGACTATGTTGTTGATATCCCG
CAAGATACCTGGATTGAACAGCCGTGGGATATGGGCGTCGTATTCGTCCCGCCAATCTCCGGTCGCTAAT
CTTTTCAACGCCTGGCACTGCCGGGCGTTGTTCTTTTTAACTTCAGGCGGGTTACAATAGTTTCCAGTAA
GTATTCTGGAGGCTGCATCCATGACACAGGCAAACCTGAGCGAAACCCTGTTCAAACCCCGCTTTAAACA
TCCTGAAACCTCGACGCTAGTCCGCCGCTTTAATCACGGCGCACAACCGCCTGTGCAGTCGGCCCTTGAT
GGTAAAACCATCCCTCACTGGTATCGCATGATTAACCGTCTGATGTGGATCTGGCGCGGCATTGACCCAC
GCGAAATCCTCGACGTCCAGGCACGTATTGTGATGAGCGATGCCGAACGTACCGACGATGATTTATACGA
TACGGTGATTGGCTACCGTGGCGGCAACTGGATTTATGAGTGGGCCCCGGATCTTTGTGAAGGAACCTTA
CTTCTGTGGTGTGACATAATTGGACAAACTACCTACAGAGATTTAAAGCTCTAAGGTAAATATAAAATTT
TTAAGTGTATAATGTGTTAAACTACTGATTCTAATTGTTTGTGTATTTTAGATTCCAACCTATGGAACTG
ATGAATGGGAGCAGTGGTGGAATGCCTTTAATGAGGAAAACCTGTTTTGCTCAGAAGAAATGCCATCTAG
TGATGATGAGGCTACTGCTGACTCTCAACATTCTACTCCTCCAAAAAAGAAGAGAAAGGTAGAAGACCCC
AAGGACTTTCCTTCAGAATTGCTAAGTTTTTTGAGTCATGCTGTGTTTAGTAATAGAACTCTTGCTTGCT
TTGCTATTTACACCACAAAGGAAAAAGCTGCACTGCTATACAAGAAAATTATGGAAAAATATTCTGTAAC
CTTTATAAGTAGGCATAACAGTTATAATCATAACATACTGTTTTTTCTTACTCCACACAGGCATAGAGTG
TCTGCTATTAATAACTATGCTCAAAAATTGTGTACCTTTAGCTTTTTAATTTGTAAAGGGGTTAATAAGG
AATATTTGATGTATAGTGCCTTGACTAGAGATCATAATCAGCCATACCACATTTGTAGAGGTTTTACTTG
CTTTAAAAAACCTCCCACACCTCCCCCTGAACCTGAAACATAAAATGAATGCAATTGTTGTTGTTAACTT
GTTTATTGCAGCTTATAATGGTTACAAATAAAGCAATAGCATCACAAATTTCACAAATAAAGCATTTTTT
TCACTGCATTCTAGTTGTGGTTTGTCCAAACTCATCAATGTATCTTATCATGTCTGGATCAACTGGATAA
CTCAAGCTAACCAAAATCATCCCAAACTTCCCACCCCATACCCTATTACCACTGCCAATTACCTAGTGGT
TTCATTTACTCTAAACCTGTGATTCCTCTGAATTATTTTCATTTTAAAGAAATTGTATTTGTTAAATATG
TACTACAAACTTAGTAGTTGGAAGGGCTAATTCACTCCCAAAGAAGACAAGATATCCTTGATCTGTGGAT
CTACCACACACAAGGCTACTTCCCTGATTAGCAGAACTACACACCAGGGCCAGGGGTCAGATATCCACTG
ACCTTTGGATGGTGCTACAAGCTAGTACCAGTTGAGCCAGATAAGGTAGAAGAGGCCAATAAAGGAGAGA
ACACCAGCTTGTTACACCCTGTGAGCCTGCATGGGATGGATGACCCGGAGAGAGAAGTGTTAGAGTGGAG
GTTTGACAGCCGCCTAGCATTTCATCACGTGGCCCGAGAGCTGCATCCGGAGTACTTCAAGAACTGCTGA
TATCGAGCTTGCTACAAGGGACTTTCCGCTGGGGACTTTCCAGGGAGGCGTGGCCTGGGCGGGACTGGGG
AGTGGCGAGCCCTCAGATCCTGCATATAAGCAGCTGCTTTTTGCCTGTACTGGGTCTCTCTGGTTAGACC
AGATCTGAGCCTGGGAGCTCTCTGGCTAACTAGGGAACCCACTGCTTAAGCCTCAATAAAGCTTGCCTTG
AGTGCTTCAAGTAGTGTGTGCCCGTCTGTTGTGTGACTCTGGTAACTAGAGATCCCTCAGACCCTTTTAG
TCAGTGTGGAAAATCTCTAGCAGTGGCGCCCGAACAGGGACTTGAAAGCGAAAGGGAAACCAGAGGAGCT
CTCTCGACGCAGGACTCGGCTTGCTGAAGCGCGCACGGCAAGAGGCGAGGGGCGGCGACTGGTGAGTACG
CCAAAAATTTTGACTAGCGGAGGCTAGAAGGAGAGAGATGGGTGCGAGAGCGTCAGTATTAAGCGGGGGA
GAATTAGATCGCGATGGGAAAAAATTCGGTTAAGGCCAGGGGGAAAGAAAAAATATAAATTAAAACATAT
AGTATGGGCAAGCAGGGAGCTAGAACGATTCGCAGTTAATCCTGGCCTGTTAGAAACATCAGAAGGCTGT
AGACAAATACTGGGACAGCTACAACCATCCCTTCAGACAGGATCAGAAGAACTTAGATCATTATATAATA
CAGTAGCAACCCTCTATTGTGTGCATCAAAGGATAGAGATAAAAGACACCAAGGAAGCTTTAGACAAGAT
AGAGGAAGAGCAAAACAAAAGTAAGACCACCGCACAGCAAGCGGCCGGTGATCTTCAGACCTGGACGATA
TATATGAGGGACAATTGGAGAAGTGAATTATATAAATATAAAGTAGTAAAAATTGAACCATTAGGAGTAG
CACCCACCAAGGCAAAGAGAAGAGTGGTGCAGAGAGAAAAAAGAGCAGTGGGAATAGGAGCTTTGTTCCT
TGGGTTCTTGGGAGCAGCAGGAAGCACTATGGGCGCAGCGTCAATGACGCTGACGGTACAGGCCAGACAA
TTATTGTCTGGTATAGTGCAGCAGCAGAACAATTTGCTGAGGGCTATTGAGGCGCAACAGCATCTGTTGC
AACTCACAGTCTGGGGCATCAAGCAGCTCCAGGCAAGAATCCTGGCTGTGGAAAGATACCTAAAGGATCA
ACAGCTCCTGGGGATTTGGGGTTGCTCTGGAAAACTCATTTGCACCACTGCTGTGCCTTGGAATGCTAGT
TGGAGTAATAAATCTCTGGAACAGATTTGGAATCACACGACCTGGATGGAGTGGGACAGAGAAATTAACA
ATTACACAAGCTTAATACACTCCTTAATTGAAGAATCGCAAAACCAGCAAGAAAAGAATGAACAAGAATT
ATTGGAATTAGATAAATGGGCAAGTTTGTGGAATTGGTTTAACATAACAAATTGGCTGTGGTATATAAAA
TTATTCATAATGATAGTAGGAGGCTTGGTAGGTTTAAGAATAGTTTTTGCTGTACTTTCTATAGTGAATA
GAGTTAGGCAGGGATATTCACCATTATCGTTTCAGACCCACCTCCCAACCCCGAGGGGACCCGACAGGCC
CGAAGGAATAGAAGAAGAAGGTGGAGAGAGAGACAGAGACAGATCCATTCGATTAGTGAACGGATCTCGA
CGGTATCGCCAAATGGCAGTATTCATCCACAATTTTAAAAGAAAAGGGGGGATTGGGGGGTACAGTGCAG
GGGAAAGAATAGTAGACATAATAGCAACAGACATACAAACTAAAGAATTACAAAAACAAATTACAAAAAT
TCAAAATTTTCGGGTTTATTACAGGGACAGCAGAGATCCAGTTTGGATCGATAAGCTTGATATCGAATTC
CTGCAGCCCCGATAAAATAAAAGATTTTATTTAGTCTCCAGAAAAAGGGGGGAATGAAAGACCCCACCTG
TAGGTTTGGCAAGCTAGCTGCAGTAACGCCATTTTGCAAGGCATGGAAAAATACCAAACCAAGAATAGAG
AAGTTCAGATCAAGGGCGGGTACATGAAAATAGCTAACGTTGGGCCAAACAGGATATCTGCGGTGAGCAG
TTTCGGCCCCGGCCCGGGGCCAAGAACAGATGGTCACCGCAGTTTCGGCCCCGGCCCGAGGCCAAGAACA
GATGGTCCCCAGATATGGCCCAACCCTCAGCAGTTTCTTAAGACCCATCAGATGTTTCCAGGCTCCCCCA
AGGACCTGAAATGACCCTGCGCCTTATTTGAATTAACCAATCAGCCTGCTTCTCGCTTCTGTTCGCGCGC
TTCTGCTTCCCGAGCTCTATAAAAGAGCTCACAACCCCTCACTCGGCGCGCCAGTCCTCCGACAGACTGA
GTCGCCCGGGCCAATCAATTGGCTCGGTGAGCGCGCCGAGGAAGAGAGGCGAGCGGAGAGTGGAGGAGGA
GGCGGCGGCGGCGGGAGCGGTCCCCAGGAATGTCGCTGCCGCCGCCACCGCCGGGGCCGCTGCCGTTGAG
GAGGAGACGGAGGAGACCGACGTTGTTAGGAAGATGATCCCTATGATCTTGAAGATGTTTCTGCACAGAA
ATGAGGGAAATACAAAGAACCAAATACAGTTCTGAAATTTGGGATCTGTATTTTGAGATGATTTTATTTT
CAGAATGAGAAGCATATCTGGTTACCTTTATGAATGTAGAGACATGAGAAGAGAGTTCGTACGGCCACCA
TGATCAGTCTGATTGCGGCGTTAGCGGTAGATTACGTTATCGGCATGGAAAACGCCATGCCGTGGAACCT
GCCTGCCGATCTCGCCTGGTTTAAACGCAACACCTTAAATAAACCCGTGATTATGGGCCGCCATACCTGG
GAATCAATCGGTCGTCCGTTGCCAGGACGCAAAAATATTATCCTCAGCAGTCAACCGAGTACGGACGATC
GCGTAACGTGGGTGAAGTCGGTGGATGAAGCCATCGCGGCGTGTGGTGACGTACCAGAAATCATGGTGAT
TGGCGGCGGTCGCGTTATTGAACAGTTCTTGCCAAAAGCGCAAAAACTGTATCTGACGCATATCGACGCA
GAAGTGGAAGGCGACACCCATTTCCCGGATTACGAGCCGGATGACTGGGAATCGGTATTCAGCGAATTCC
ACGATGCTGATGCGCAGAACTCTCACAGCTATTGCTTTGAGATTCTGGAGCGGCGAGCATGCAGCAAAGG
AGAAGAACTTTTCACTGGAGTTGTCCCAATTCTTGTTGAATTAGATGGTGATGTTAATGGGCACAAATTT
TCTGTCCGTGGAGAGGGTGAAGGTGATGCTACAAACGGAAAACTCACCCTTAAATTTATTTGCACTACTG
GAAAACTACCTGTTCCGTGGCCAACACTTGTCACTACTCTGACCTATGGTGTTCAATGCTTTTCCCGTTA
TCCGGATCACATGAAACGGCATGACTTTTTCAAGAGTGCCATGCCCGAAGGTTATGTACAGGAACGCACT
ATATCTTTCAAAGATGACGGGACCTACAAGACGCGTGCTGAAGTCAAGTTTGAAGGTGATACCCTTGTTA
ATCGTATCGAGTTAAAGGGTATTGATTTTAAAGAAGATGGAAACATTCTTGGACACAAACTCGAGTACAA
CTTTAACTCACACAATGTATACATCACGGCAGACAAACAAAAGAATGGAATCAAAGCTAACTTCAAAATT
CGCCACAACGTTGAAGATGGTTCCGTTCAACTAGCAGACCATTATCAACAAAATACTCCAATTGGCGATG
GCCCTGTCCTTTTACCAGACAACCATTACCTGTCGACACAATCTGTCCTTTCGAAAGATCCCAACGAAAA
GCGTGACCACATGGTCCTTCTTGAGTTTGTAACTGCTGCTGGGATTACACATGGCATGGATGAGCTCTAC
AAACCCAAGAAGAAGCGCAAGGTGGGAAGCGGAGCTACTAACTTCAGCCTGCTGAAGCAGGCTGGAGACG
TGGAGGAGAACCCTGGACCTCCCAAGAAGAAGCGCAAGGTGGGAGGAGGCGGAACTAGTGTGAGCAAGGG
CGAGGAGGATAACATGGCCATCATCAAGGAGTTCATGCGCTTCAAGGTGCACATGGAGGGCTCCGTGAAC
GGCCACGAGTTCGAGATCGAGGGCGAGGGCGAGGGCCGCCCCTACGAGGGCACCCAGACCGCCAAGCTGA
AGGTGACCAAGGGTGGCCCCCTGCCCTTCGCCTGGGACATCCTGTCCCCTCAGTTCATGTACGGCTCCAA
GGCCTACGTGAAGCACCCCGCCGACATCCCCGACTACTTGAAGCTGTCCTTCCCCGAGGGCTTCAAGTGG
GAGCGCGTGATGAACTTCGAGGACGGCGGCGTGGTGACCGTGACCCAGGACTCCTCCCTGCAGGACGGCG
AGTTCATCTACAAGGTGAAGCTGCGCGGCACCAACTTCCCCTCCGACGGCCCCGTAATGCAGAAGAAGAC
CATGGGCTGGGAGGCCTCCTCCGAGCGGATGTACCCCGAGGACGGCGCCCTGAAGGGCGAGATCAAGCAG
AGGCTGAAGCTGAAGGACGGCGGCCACTACGACGCTGAGGTCAAGACCACCTACAAGGCCAAGAAGCCCG
TGCAGCTGCCCGGCGCCTACAACGTCAACATCAAGTTGGACATCACCTCCCACAACGAGGACTACACCAT
CGTGGAACAGTACGAACGCGCCGAGGGCCGCCACTCCACCGGCGGCATGGACGAGCTGTACAAGGGATCC
GGAAGCGGAGCTACTAACTTCAGCCTGCTGAAGCAGGCTGGAGACGTGGAGGAGAACCCTGGACCTCGGT
CCGAATGATACTACAATTTAAGATTATCTTATGTGTATTATAGTAAATAGATGATTTTCAGATTCAAGGC
TCCTAAGAGTTTGATTTGCTCTGTTTTTTCCTAAAATAAATATTGTCTCTCCCAACTGTTAAGTTCTAGG
TATTGTACTTCCAATTTTAACTTCAGAACCAAGATGTTGGCATGAACCAGGCTGCTGTTGAAGTACATGT
ATATTATAAATTATCTTATTTGTGTTATACTCTTACATGTTATCTTTTCTAAGAAAACAAAGTCCCTATT
ATTCCTATTGCAAAGCACACAGGAATTAAGAAAGTACAGTAATTTTTAAAAAAAAATCCGGTAAATGTAG
TATTCTTAACCTGTTCTATATTACTTATACCTATTGTCTATATAGCTTTAATTTATAGTTGTCAGTTTAA
CTATTGGCATGTCTGGCAAAGAAAATTAAACTTTAAGAGTTTTATAAACTGTTTCTAGGTTGCTAAAGAA
TTTATTTTTCTACTATATATGGTATAGACAAAGCATCAAACTATGTACAGGAAAAAAGCCTGACTATTTC
TATTTGGAAGTAGGCTGAAAAGAGAATTTTCAAAACTGTTCGTGTCTTCAGTTCATTCTGTCATAACTTT
GCTATTGTAATATGTGAATACCAGTTTATTTAAGCTGTTCTCTTTTATACTGTATTAATTTAATGTTCAT
CTGCGTTTAGTACCATTTTTGTTATTAAAACTGGCATTTACCGTTTTTCACATTAACCCACCTTGCACCT
TCCCCCAAACTTATCTCCACTTTTCTATGCATTCTATCATTGATTTGACACACTTCATAGTGAGTCATTT
AAATACTCTACGTTTGGTTCAATTAACCAGTAGGTTACAGTTATTGAAAATTAAAGTACAGTTTAAAGCT
CAGTCTGTTACACTGAATTGATTGTGTTTGTTTTTGCCAAGGGTTTAGATATGCTTTTAAATATTAGAAA
CATCTAAGAACAGAATAACATAATTAAACTTTTTTCTGGTAAGTTACTGGAAGGTTTCACTGTTTAGGGA
CCTATCATATGAGACTTCTTAAAGGATTAAAAGAATAGGATAGTCTCATAATTGTGAGTAAACATCAAGG
CATTATATTTTACAATACTGAATAAAATTTCATCTACACACATGTTGCCATTGTTTCATTTAAGGTTCAG
TGCTTATAGTTAACTACAATATTGGACCTAACAGGATCTAGATTAGCAATATAAAGAAGCATAGTGGTAC
TCTGTTTCACACTTTCAGTAGATTTATTAGAAGTCAAATTCTATTCAACAGACACTTATTAGGATATACA
ACTAATTTAAGAATAAAATTCCAGGCACAATATATTTTTTTTAAATGGTATTTGTTAGTAGTGCTTCTTC
CCCTTAACATTTACAGTGTAAATACTGCAGGTAACCGCAATCTAAGTTAGCCAAAAAGCAGCTTTTTTTC
CCATACTGTATGTAAATAATGTAGACCTGGGTTTTTTTGTTTATTTGGGTTTGTTTTTTTTTTTGAGGTA
CTGGAATCTAATTAATATCTCTTAGGTATCAACAAAAGGGAACAATTGGAATGAGAATTTAGGCCTTAGC
TTCCATGGTGATTTTTAGTTTTTTATACAGGCGGCCGCGACTCTAGAGTCGACCTGCAGGCATGCAAGCT
TGATATCAAGCTTATCGATAATCAACCTCTGGATTACAAAATTTGTGAAAGATTGACTGGTATTCTTAAC
TATGTTGCTCCTTTTACGCTATGTGGATACGCTGCTTTAATGCCTTTGTATCATGCTATTGCTTCCCGTA
TGGCTTTCATTTTCTCCTCCTTGTATAAATCCTGGTTGCTGTCTCTTTATGAGGAGTTGTGGCCCGTTGT
CAGGCAACGTGGCGTGGTGTGCACTGTGTTTGCTGACGCAACCCCCACTGGTTGGGGCATTGCCACCACC
TGTCAGCTCCTTTCCGGGACTTTCGCTTTCCCCCTCCCTATTGCCACGGCGGAACTCATCGCCGCCTGCC
TTGCCCGCTGCTGGACAGGGGCTCGGCTGTTGGGCACTGACAATTCCGTGGTGTTGTCGGGGAAATCATC
GTCCTTTCCTTGGCTGCTCGCCTGTGTTGCCACCTGGATTCTGCGCGGGACGTCCTTCTGCTACGTCCCT
TCGGCCCTCAATCCAGCGGACCTTCCTTCCCGCGGCCTGCTGCCGGCTCTGCGGCCTCTTCCGCGTCTTC
GCCTTCGCCCTCAGACGAGTCGGATCTCCCTTTGGGCCGCCTCCCCGCAT
