>Addgene plasmid #67931 | pHR-DHFRY100I-sfGFP-NLS-P2A-NLS-mCherry-P2A_ ARHGAP5 5' and 3'UTR | addgene partial sequence | sequence record 123067 | pHR-SIN-F 5'-CCAAGGACCTGAAATGACCC-3'
CAATCAGCCTGCTTCTCGCTTCTGTTCGCGCGCTTCTGCTTCCCGAGCTCTATAAAAGAGCTCACAACCC
CTCACTCGGCGCGCCAGTCCTCCGACAGACTGAGTCGCCCGGGCCAATCAATTGGCTCGGTGAGCGCGCC
GAGGAAGAGAGGCGAGCGGAGAGTGGAGGAGGAGGCGGCGGCGGCGGGAGCGGTCCCCAGGAATGTCGCT
GCCGCCGCCACCGCCGGGGCCGCTGCCGTTGAGGAGGAGACGGAGGAGACCGACGTTGTTAGGAAGATGA
TCCCTATGATCTTGAAGATGTTTCTGCACAGAAATGAGGGAAATACAAAGAACCAAATACAGTTCTGAAA
TTTGGGATCTGTATTTTGAGATGATTTTATTTTCAGAATGAGAAGCATATCTGGTTACCTTTATGAATGT
AGAGACATGAGAAGAGAGTTCGTACGGCCACCATGATCAGTCTGATTGCGGCGTTAGCGGTAGATTACGT
TATCGGCATGGAAAACGCCATGCCGTGGAACCTGCCTGCCGATCTCGCCTGGTTTAAACGCAACACCTTA
AATAAACCCGTGATTATGGGCCGCCATACCTGGGAATCAATCGGTCGTCCGTTGCCAGGACGCAAAAATA
TTATCCTCAGCAGTCAACCGAGTACGGACGATCGCGTAACGTGGGTGAAGTCGGTGGATGAAGCCATCGC
GGCGTGTGGTGACGTACCAGAAATCATGGTGATTGGCGGCGGTCGCGTTATTGAACAGTTCTTGCCAAAA
GCGCAAAAA
