>Addgene plasmid #67931 | pHR-DHFRY100I-sfGFP-NLS-P2A-NLS-mCherry-P2A_ ARHGAP5 5' and 3'UTR | addgene partial sequence | sequence record 123068 | WPRE-R 5'-CATAGCGTAAAAGGAGCAACA-3'
AAATTTTGTAATCCAGAGGTTGATTATCGATAAGCTTGATATCAAGCTTGCATGCCTGCAGGTCGACTCT
AGAGTCGCGGCCGCCTGTATAAAAAACTAAAAATCACCATGGAAGCTAAGGCCTAAATTCTCATTCCAAT
TGTTCCCTTTTGTTGATACCTAAGAGATATTAATTAGATTCCAGTACCTCAAAAAAAAAAACAAACCCAA
ATAAACAAAAAAACCCAGGTCTACATTATTTACATACAGTATGGGAAAAAAAGCTGCTTTTTGGCTAACT
TAGATTGCGGTTACCTGCAGTATTTACACTGTAAATGTTAAGGGGAAGAAGCACTACTAACAAATACCAT
TTAAAAAAAATATATTGTGCCTGGAATTTTATTCTTAAATTAGTTGTATATCCTAATAAGTGTCTGTTGA
ATAGAATTTGACTTCTAATAAATCTACTGAAAGTGTGAAACAGAGTACCACTATGCTTCTTTATATTGCT
AATCTAGATCCTGTTAGGTCCAATATTGTAGTTAACTATAAGCACTGAACCTTAAATGAAACAATGGCAA
CATGTGTGTAGATGAAATTTTATTCAGTATTGTAAAATATAATGCCTTGATGTTTACTCACAATTATGAG
ACTATCCTATTCTTTTAATCCTTTAAGAAGTCTCATATGATAGGTCCCTAAACAGTGAAACCTTCCAGTA
ACTTACCAGAAAAAAGTTTAATTATGTTATTCTGTTC
